>Addgene plasmid #40737 | NCOR2 | depositor partial sequence | sequence record 53503 | NCOR2 insert
TGGACTGAGGAAGAGATGGAGACAGCAAAGAAAGGCCTCCTGGAACATGGGAGGAACTGGTCAGCCATTG
CCCGCATGGTGGGCTCCAAGACCGTGTCCCAGTGTAAGAACTTCTACTTCAACTACAAGAAGAGGCAGAA
CCTGGACGAAATCCTTCAGCAGCACAAGCTAAAGATGGAGAAGGAGAGGAACGCTCGGAGGAAGAAGAAG
AAG
