>Addgene plasmid #40737 | NCOR2 | addgene partial sequence | sequence record 54081 | T7 5'-TAATACGACTCACTATAGGG-3'
AATAATTTTGTTTAACTTTAAGAAGGAGATATACCATGCATCATCATCATCATCACAGCAGCGGCAGAGA
AAACTTGTATTTCCAGGGCTGGACTGAGGAAGAGATGGGGACAGCAAAGAAAGGCCTCCTGGAACATGGG
AGGAACTGGTCAGCCATTGCCCGCATGGTGGGCTCCAAGACCGTGTCCCAGTGTAAGAACTTCTACTTCA
ACTACAAGAAGAGGCAGAACCTGGACGAAATCCTTCAGCAGCACAAGCTAAAGATGGAGAAGGAGAGGAA
CGCTCGGAGGAAGAAGAAGAAGTGATGACGAAGCTTGCGGCCGCACTCGAGCACCACCACCACCACCACT
GAGATCCGGCTGCTAACAAAGCCCGAAAGGAAGCTGAGTTGGCTGCTGCCACCGCTGAGCAATAACTAGC
ATAACCCCTTGGGGCCTCTAAACGGGTCTTGAGGGGTTTTTTGCTGAAAGGAGGAACTATATCCGGATTG
GCGAATGGG
[124 nt withheld, positions 500-623]
C
[91 nt withheld, positions 625-715]
A
[49 nt withheld, positions 717-765]
CCTTTGACGTTGGAGTCCACGTTCTTT
[37 nt withheld, positions 793-829]
ACCCTATCTCGGTCTATTCTTTTGATTTATAAGGGATTTTGCCGATTTCGGCCTATTGGTTAAAAAATGA
GCTGATTTAACAAAAATTTAACGCGAATTTTAACAAAATATTAACGCTTACAATTTAGGTGGCACTT
