[The description below was written by a language model from this plasmid's Addgene catalogue record.]
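Description:
NCOR2 is a bacterial expression plasmid built on pET28-MHL, a pET28-derived backbone from a structural genomics consortium that is designed for ligation-independent cloning. It carries kanamycin resistance for selection and is listed as low copy. No feature table accompanies the record, so the origin of replication and the exact regulatory elements are not explicitly documented. The listed sequencing primers (T7 forward and T7 terminator reverse) indicate that the insert sits between a T7 promoter and T7 terminator. This is the usual pET arrangement, in which transcription depends on T7 RNA polymerase supplied by an appropriate E. coli expression host.

The insert is a fragment of human NCOR2 (nuclear receptor corepressor 2, also known as SMRT or TRAC), not the full open reading frame. It encodes residues 615 to 685, covering the SANT2 domain. SANT domains are small helical modules found in chromatin-regulatory proteins, and NCOR2 itself is a transcriptional corepressor. The fragment is fused at its N terminus to a 6xHis tag followed by a TEV protease recognition site. The tag allows the recombinant protein to be captured by immobilised metal affinity chromatography, and TEV cleavage then removes it to leave a near-native domain.

The stated purpose is bacterial production of protein for structure determination, and the record links the insert to a deposited Protein Data Bank structure. The plasmid is therefore suited to producing the isolated SANT2 domain for structural, biophysical or binding studies, not for functional work requiring full-length NCOR2.
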