Addgene plasmid #40737: NCOR2
Purpose: Bacterial expression for structure determination; may not be full ORF
Depositing lab: Cheryl Arrowsmith. Depositing organization: University of Toronto.
Backbone
  Vector backbone: pET28-MHL
  Backbone manufacturer: SGC
  Vector type: Bacterial Expression
Growth in bacteria
  Bacterial resistance: Kanamycin, 50 μg/mL
  Growth temperature: 37°C
  Growth strain: DH5alpha
  Copy number: Low Copy
Gene/Insert
  Gene/Insert name: NCOR2 (alt names: Nuclear receptor corepressor 2; PDB:2LTP)
  Species: H. sapiens (human)
  Mutation: Residues 615 to 685 of the SANT2 domain of Nuclear receptor corepressor 2 (NCoR2, also known as SMRT and TRAC),
  GenBank ID: gi|116256452 NP_001070729.2
  Entrez Gene: NCOR2 (a.k.a. CTG26, N-CoR2, SMAP270, SMRT, SMRTE, SMRTE-tau, TNRC14, TRAC, TRAC-1, TRAC1)
  Tag / fusion protein: 6xHis TEV (N terminal on insert)
  Cloning method: Ligation Independent Cloning
  Sequencing primers: 5′ T7; 3′ T7-term
Terms and licenses: Academic/Nonprofit Terms; Industry Terms: Not Available to Industry
How to cite: NCOR2 was a gift from Cheryl Arrowsmith (Addgene plasmid # 40737 ; http://n2t.net/addgene:40737 ; RRID:Addgene_40737)
